Addgene plasmid #1714: pPD159.62
Purpose: (Empty Backbone)
Depositing lab: Andrew Fire. Depositing organization: Carnegie Institution for Science.
Backbone
  Vector backbone: Unknown
  Backbone size (bp): 6420
  Vector type: Worm Expression
Growth in bacteria
  Bacterial resistance: Ampicillin, 100 μg/mL
  Growth temperature: 37°C
  Growth strain: DH5alpha
  Copy number: High Copy
Gene/Insert
  Gene/Insert name: None
  Tag / fusion protein: myo3-2341, myo3Tsa, IVSA, RFPN, RFPivs2, RFPV105A, RFPivs4, RFPC, let8583', decoy
  Cloning method: Restriction Enzyme
Terms and licenses: Academic/Nonprofit Terms; Industry Terms: Not Available to Industry
Depositor comments: See Fire Lab Vector Kit Documentation 2005. Fire Lab Miniprep Number pPD159.62, Ligation number L5832.
How to cite: pPD159.62 was a gift from Andrew Fire (Addgene plasmid # 1714 ; http://n2t.net/addgene:1714 ; RRID:Addgene_1714)
