[The description below was written by a language model from this plasmid's Addgene catalogue record and pLannotate feature annotations shown in this document.]
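Description:
pPD159.62 is a 6,420 bp worm (C. elegans) expression vector from the 2005 Fire Lab Vector Kit, catalogued as an empty backbone with no user-supplied insert. The parental backbone is recorded as unknown, but the annotated features point to a pUC-type plasmid. These include a high-copy ColE1/pMB1-family origin, an ampicillin resistance gene (β-lactamase) with its own promoter, remnants of the pBR322 bom and rop regions, and a lac promoter/operator segment with a CAP binding site and a lacI fragment. A fragment of the pUC18/19 multiple cloning site is also present. The plasmid is propagated in E. coli under ampicillin selection.

The payload is listed in the record as an ordered set of modular segments. It begins with myo-3 upstream sequence (myo3-2341 and myo3Tsa), which by the naming appears to be the promoter and transcription start region of the body-wall muscle myosin gene. A synthetic intron (IVSA) follows. Next comes a red fluorescent protein coding region assembled from N- and C-terminal portions interrupted by artificial introns (RFPivs2, RFPivs4) and carrying a V105A substitution. The let-858 3' end presumably supplies the 3' UTR and polyadenylation signals. The "decoy" segment is a standard Fire vector element meant to limit spurious readthrough from the backbone. Introns of this kind are generally included to improve transgene expression in worms.

The automated annotation finds a single 777 bp coding feature at this position and labels it DstC1, a Discosoma striata cyan protein. This is most likely a homology hit on the Discosoma-derived RFP rather than a true cyan reporter, since the depositor fields describe it as RFP. The worm-specific elements are not annotated in the feature table. The construct most plausibly serves as a muscle-expressed red fluorescent marker or as a scaffold for swapping promoters or building fusions, although the record does not state a specific use.
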