Features (pLannotate 1.2.2; 11 found; start..end, strand, type, name):
   2404..2420    -  misc_feature   MCS (fragment): pUC18/19 multiple cloning site
   2513..3289    +  CDS            DstC1: DstC1 is a basic (constitutively fluorescent) cyan fluorescent protein published in 2004, derived from Discosoma striata.
   3838..3873    +  CDS            rop (fragment): Rop protein, which maintains plasmids at low copy number; rop
   3975..4074    +  misc_feature   bom (fragment): basis of mobility region from pBR322
   4172..4276    +  promoter       AmpR promoter: bla
   4277..5137    +  CDS            AmpR: β-lactamase; bla; confers resistance to ampicillin, carbenicillin, and related antibiotics
   5308..5896    +  rep_origin     ori: high-copy-number ColE1/pMB1/pBR322/pUC origin of replication
   6079..6171    +  CDS            lacI (fragment): lac repressor; lacI; The lac repressor binds to the lac operator to inhibit transcription in E. coli. This inhibition can be relieved by adding lactose or isopropyl-β-D-thiogalactopyranoside (IPTG).
   6184..6205    +  protein_bind   CAP binding site: CAP binding activates transcription in the presence of cAMP. E. coli catabolite activator protein
   6220..6250    +  promoter       lac promoter: promoter for the E. coli lac operon
   6258..6274    +  protein_bind   lac operator: The lac repressor binds to the lac operator to inhibit transcription in E. coli. This inhibition can be relieved by adding lactose or isopropyl-β-D-thiogalactopyranoside (IPTG). lac repressor encoded by lacI
>Addgene plasmid #1714 | pPD159.62 | depositor full sequence | sequence record 320 | Author sequence
ATGAAATAAGCTTGGGCTGCAGGTCGGCTATAATAAGTTCTTGAATAAAATAATTTTCCCGACAAAACAT
GAGTATTTCTTTCGAAAATAAAAGTGCAGGCTAATTAGAGATTATTCTGTAATTAACTGCATAATTTGTC
ACGTGCCATAGTTTTACATTCCACTACGTCATAGTTCTTAAAATACTAATCTCCTGAAAATAGAAGTAGG
TGAAGAAAGTTTAATTATCAGTTCTAAAATGACAATTGATCTTTGGAATATGTTCTGAAACTACCGATCA
TTGAACAGATGCTATTTGAATGATATAGAATTGTATATTTGCAATTTCTGAAACGCGTTCTTAAAGGCAC
ACAGATTAATTCAAAAGGGTCTGGCCGCAAAAAGGTTTATGGTGGCCGATTTTGAGTTTTGTGTGTGATT
GCTTTTTCACAATCAGTGTTTTCAGGATTATGTGATGAACTAGATCTTCAAGTTTCGTTACATTTCATAT
GTTTTCGGAACTCACGAAGTACATATTGGGTATTGTGCTCAAAAAATTCAGCAATCAGCTTCGCTCCGCT
GACTTTAGAACCCAAAAAAATAGTATGGCCAAACTGACTGTGTTACGATCATTTCAATTTTTCAATACAT
ATTTAAGATTTCTAAGAGTAAGAAGGTCAAAAACTGTTCTGGAATACATATATATTTTTCAGGTTACAAT
TAGTCAAAAAGTGCACTGAAATATACGTTTTAATTTCACGAATAACCCAATTAGTTCAATGTATTTTTGG
TCAACCAACGTTAAAGTTTGGCTTCCAACCAATTATCATTTCTGATCAACCACAATGTTTTTTCTTTATC
TGCAAGTTAATTTTTTATTTTTATCCAGATGTTTGGCATATTTTTCAATTCTTCACTAGCGCCCACTTCT
TGCACTTCCGGCGCCCTGAATCTAATGCATCTGTTGCAAGAATTGAAAGACCAATCAACACATTGTTTTC
TTCACGAGATACTGAAGAAAATGAATAAAAACAGAGAAAAAGAGCCATGTGATTAGTGACAACTGTTGCT
AACAGATACCATAGCTTGGACTTGGTACGTGATGGCAACGTATGGGTCAACAAAAATGATTGCAGAGGGG
GTGCAAAACAGTCAAGTCGAGAAAATATGAAAAACAGAAAACAAAGAACAGAAAAATGGGTTTGAGAGTC
AGTATAATTTATAAAAGAAAAATTGTACATAGAAATTAACCATTTTTGTAGAAGAAGTTATTTTTCAAGC
ATCGTTAAAAATTATTCAAAGCACCTTATTTCATATTTAATTTTAAACATGGTTAAATGAACAACACGGT
GCGCAATCAGGAAAACTTGAAATCTGAAACTGTTGTTGTGATCTTCTTCGCAACTGTTCAGATAGCACTA
GTGTAATGTTAAGAGTGCGCGAATATAATGGAATATAATGGATCACACCTCCTGCCATCAGGTAAACGTC
TCTGTTATCACATATTTCCAACTATTAAATTTTTACCTTTTACAGTTTTACATTTTTTTGAAAAAAGTAA
CTTTTTGTCTTCAAAATCCCTGACGAAAATATCAAATATTTTAATCGAGACTGCAGAGGAACCGATTGAT
GATTTGGAAAATCCAGCTTTACCTGTGTAAGAACTGAAAAGTTTCATAACCCTAGGGTATTCCCAGTTAC
ATTCCCCACTGGCTAACAATAGCACCCAGTTTTTCATCACCTTTCTTCAAATTTCTCGGCGATTTGTTAA
AAACAAAATTTGTGTCCCTTCTCTGATATCTCTATGTCTCTAAACACAAGTTCATCGGAAAACGAAGGAG
GGTAGGTGTTGGTTGGGCTCCCGAAGTGAAAATAGAAGAGCAAGAATAGAATATTAGAGAGAGAGTGCAG
AGAGGGCGGGATAGCTCCCGGGATTCCGTTTTCTTCTTCTTTATCTTCAACGATGATGTGTGTGCGTGTT
GTATAGATTCTGTTGCTCCCCCACAACTCGCTCCGAAGGCTCAATACAATTCAATTGATATTGGAGGAGA
GCCTACCGGAGTGGGAGGATAAGAAGAAACATAAGAAGAAGAAGAAGAAGAAGCATGCTTCTGGTTTTTG
ATGCTATGAAAACGGCACAAAAAGATGATTGAGGTCCCTTTTCAATACCTTCTCTCATCTTTCAAATCCC
ATTGAAACCTAAAACTTCTCACCACGCTTTACCATTGTTCTCCAAAAACTTATAGCAATGTCTATAACTT
TTTTATCTCTGAAAAGCAGTGTTCCATTTTTCTTTTTCCTATTTTATTTCAATTGTTTCTCACATTTCGT
TTGGATTCTTTGCTTGTCAACCAGCTTCTTCTTCCACTTTTACCGTCTAATTTTCAGGGCAGGGAGCCAT
CAAACCCACGACCACTAGATCCATCTAGAGGATCCCCGGGATTGGCCAAAGGACCCAAAGGTATGTTTCG
AATGATACTAACATAACATAGAACATTTTCAGGAGGACCCTTGGAGGGTACCGGTCGCCACCATGAGGTC
TTCCAAGAATGTTATCAAGGAGTTCATGAGGTTTAAGGTTCGCATGGAAGGAACGGTCAATGGGCACGAG
TTTGAAATAGAAGGCGAAGGAGAGGGGAGGCCATACGAAGGCCACAATACCGTAAAGCTTAAGGTAACCA
AGGGGGGACCTTTGCCATTTGCTTGGGATATTTTGTCACCACAATTTCAGTATGGAAGCAAGGTATATGT
CAAGCACCCTGCCGACATACCAGACTATAAAAAGCTGTCATTTCCTGAAGGATTTGTAAGTTTAAACGGG
GTGTTACTAACTAACAAATAACATTTAAATTTTCAGAAATGGGAAAGGGTCATGAACTTTGAAGACGGTG
GCGTCGCTACTGTCACCCAAGATTCCAGCTTGCAAGATGGCTGTTTCATCTACAAGGTCAAGTTCATTGG
CGTGAACTTTCCTTCCGATGGACCTGTTATGCAAAAGAAGACAATGGGCTGGGAAGCCAGCACTGAGCGT
TTGTATCCTCGTGATGGCGTGTTGAAAGGAGAGATTCATAAGGCTCTGAAGCTGAAAGACGGGTAAGTTT
AAACTATATCTTACTAACTAACTGTAGAGATTTAAATTTTCAGTGGTCATTACCTAGTTGAATTCAAAAG
TATTTACATGGCAAAGAAGCCTGTGCAGCTACCAGGGTACTACTATGTTGACTCCAAACTGGATATAACA
AGCCACAACGAAGACTATACAATCGTTGAGCAGTATGAAAGAACCGAGGGACGCCACCATCTGTTCCTTT
AGCGGCCGCGACTCTAGAATTCCAACTGAGCGCCGGTCGCTACCATTACCAACTTGTCTGGTGTCAAAAA
TAATAGGCCTACTAGCCGGCCATACAAGTAATCCGGATGATCGACGCCAACGTCGTTGAATTTTCAAATT
TTAAATACTGAATATTTGTTTTTTTTCCTATTATTTATTTATTCTCTTTGTGTTTTTTTTCTTGCTTTCT
AAAAAATTAATTCAATCCAAATCTAAACATTTTTTTTTCTCTTTCCGTCTCCCAATTCGTATTCCGCTCC
TCTCATCTGAACACAATGTGCAAGTTTATTTATCTTCTCGCTTTCATTTCATTAGGACGTGGGGGGAATT
GGTGGAAGGGGGAAACACACAAAAGGATGATGGAAATGAAATAAGGACACACAATATGCAACAACATTCA
ATTCAGAAATATGGAGGAAGGTTTAAAAGAAAACATAAAAATATATAGAGGAGGAAGGAAAACTAGTAAA
AAATAAGCAAAGAAATTAGGCGAACGATGAGAATTGTCCTCGCTTGGGCCCTTTCGTCTCGCGCGTTTCG
GTGATGACGGTGAAAACCTCTGACACATGCAGCTCCCGGAGACGGTCACAGCTTGTCTGTAAGCGGATGC
CGGGAGCAGACAAGCCCGTCAGGGCGCGTCAGCGGGTGTTGGCGGGTGTCGGGGCTGGCTTAACTATGCG
GCATCAGAGCAGATTGTACTGAGAGTGCACCATATGCGGTGTGAAATACCGCACAGATGCGTAAGGAGAA
AATACCGCATCAGGCGGCCTTAAGGGCCTCGTGATACGCCTATTTTTATAGGTTAATGTCATGATAATAA
TGGTTTCTTAGACGTCAGGTGGCACTTTTCGGGGAAATGTGCGCGGAACCCCTATTTGTTTATTTTTCTA
AATACATTCAAATATGTATCCGCTCATGAGACAATAACCCTGATAAATGCTTCAATAATATTGAAAAAGG
AAGAGTATGAGTATTCAACATTTCCGTGTCGCCCTTATTCCCTTTTTTGCGGCATTTTGCCTTCCTGTTT
TTGCTCACCCAGAAACGCTGGTGAAAGTAAAAGATGCTGAAGATCAGTTGGGTGCACGAGTGGGTTACAT
CGAACTGGATCTCAACAGCGGTAAGATCCTTGAGAGTTTTCGCCCCGAAGAACGTTTTCCAATGATGAGC
ACTTTTAAAGTTCTGCTATGTGGCGCGGTATTATCCCGTATTGACGCCGGGCAAGAGCAACTCGGTCGCC
GCATACACTATTCTCAGAATGACTTGGTTGAGTACTCACCAGTCACAGAAAAGCATCTTACGGATGGCAT
GACAGTAAGAGAATTATGCAGTGCTGCCATAACCATGAGTGATAACACTGCGGCCAACTTACTTCTGACA
ACGATCGGAGGACCGAAGGAGCTAACCGCTTTTTTGCACAACATGGGGGATCATGTAACTCGCCTTGATC
GTTGGGAACCGGAGCTGAATGAAGCCATACCAAACGACGAGCGTGACACCACGATGCCTGTAGCAATGGC
AACAACGTTGCGCAAACTATTAACTGGCGAACTACTTACTCTAGCTTCCCGGCAACAATTAATAGACTGG
ATGGAGGCGGATAAAGTTGCAGGACCACTTCTGCGCTCGGCCCTTCCGGCTGGCTGGTTTATTGCTGATA
AATCTGGAGCCGGTGAGCGTGGGTCTCGCGGTATCATTGCAGCACTGGGGCCAGATGGTAAGCCCTCCCG
TATCGTAGTTATCTACACGACGGGGAGTCAGGCAACTATGGATGAACGAAATAGACAGATCGCTGAGATA
GGTGCCTCACTGATTAAGCATTGGTAACTGTCAGACCAAGTTTACTCATATATACTTTAGATTGATTTAA
AACTTCATTTTTAATTTAAAAGGATCTAGGTGAAGATCCTTTTTGATAATCTCATGACCAAAATCCCTTA
ACGTGAGTTTTCGTTCCACTGAGCGTCAGACCCCGTAGAAAAGATCAAAGGATCTTCTTGAGATCCTTTT
TTTCTGCGCGTAATCTGCTGCTTGCAAACAAAAAAACCACCGCTACCAGCGGTGGTTTGTTTGCCGGATC
AAGAGCTACCAACTCTTTTTCCGAAGGTAACTGGCTTCAGCAGAGCGCAGATACCAAATACTGTCCTTCT
AGTGTAGCCGTAGTTAGGCCACCACTTCAAGAACTCTGTAGCACCGCCTACATACCTCGCTCTGCTAATC
CTGTTACCAGTGGCTGCTGCCAGTGGCGATAAGTCGTGTCTTACCGGGTTGGACTCAAGACGATAGTTAC
CGGATAAGGCGCAGCGGTCGGGCTGAACGGGGGGTTCGTGCACACAGCCCAGCTTGGAGCGAACGACCTA
CACCGAACTGAGATACCTACAGCGTGAGCATTGAGAAAGCGCCACGCTTCCCGAAGGGAGAAAGGCGGAC
AGGTATCCGGTAAGCGGCAGGGTCGGAACAGGAGAGCGCACGAGGGAGCTTCCAGGGGGAAACGCCTGGT
ATCTTTATAGTCCTGTCGGGTTTCGCCACCTCTGACTTGAGCGTCGATTTTTGTGATGCTCGTCAGGGGG
GCGGAGCCTATGGAAAAACGCCAGCAACGCGGCCTTTTTACGGTTCCTGGCCTTTTGCTGGCCTTTTGCT
CACATGTTCTTTCCTGCGTTATCCCCTGATTCTGTGGATAACCGTATTACCGCCTTTGAGTGAGCTGATA
CCGCTCGCCGCAGCCGAACGACCGAGCGCAGCGAGTCAGTGAGCGAGGAAGCGGAAGAGCGCCCAATACG
CAAACCGCCTCTCCCCGCGCGTTGGCCGATTCATTAATGCAGCTGGCACGACAGGTTTCCCGACTGGAAA
GCGGGCAGTGAGCGCAACGCAATTAATGTGAGTTAGCTCACTCATTAGGCACCCCAGGCTTTACACTTTA
TGCTTCCGGCTCGTATGTTGTGTGGAATTGTGAGCGGATAACAATTTCACACAGGAAACAGCTATGACCA
TGATTACGCCAAGCTGTAAGTTTAAACATGATCTTACTAACTAACTATTCTCATTTAAATTTTCAGAGCT
TAAAAATGGCTGAAATCACTCACAACGATGGATACGCTAACAACTTGGAA
