>Addgene plasmid #1714 | pPD159.62 | addgene partial sequence | sequence record 16836 | 1714_m13reverse
ACTGATCTTACTAACTAACTATTCTCATTTAAATTTTCAGAGCTTAAAAATGGCTGAAATCACTCACAAC
GATGGATACGCTAACAACTTGGAAATGAAATAAGCTTGGGCTGCAGGTCGGCTATAATAAGTTCTTGAAT
AAAATAATTTTCCCGACAAAACATGAGTATTTCTTTCGAAAATAAAAGTGCAGGCTAATTAGAGATTATT
CTGTAATTAACTGCATAATTTGTCACGTGCCATAGTTTTACATTCCACTACGTCATAGTTCTTAAAATAC
TAATCTCCTGAAAATAGAAGTAGGTGAAGAAAGTTTAATTATCAGTTCTAAAATGACAATTGATCTTTGG
AATATGTTCTGAAACTACCGATCATTGAACAGATGCTATTTGAATGATATAGAATTGTATATTTGCAATT
TCTGAAACGCGTTCTTAAAGGCACACAGATTAATTCAAAAGGGTCTGGCCGCAAAAAGGTTTATGGTGGC
CGATTTTGAGTTTTGTGTGTGATTGCTTTTTCACAATCAGTGTTTTCAGGATTATGTGATGAACTAGATC
TTCAAGTTTCGTTACATTTCATATGTTTTCGGAACTCACGAAGTACATATTGGGTATTGTGCTCAAAAAA
TTCAGCAATCAGCTTCGCTCCGCTGACTTTAGAACCCAAAAAAATAGTATGGCCAAACTGACTGTGTTAC
GATCATTTCAATTTTTCAATACATATTTAAGATTTCTAAGAGTAAGAAGGTCAAAAACTGTTCTGGAATA
CATATATATTTTTCAGGTTACAATTAGTCAAAAAGTGCACTGAAATATACGTTTTAATTTCACGAATAAC
CCAATTAGTTCAATGTATTTTTGGTCAACCAACGTTAAAGTTTGGCTTCCAACCAATTATCATTTCTGAT
CANCCACAATGTTTTTTTCCTTATCTGCAAGTTAATTTTTTTATTTTTATCCCGAANGTTTGGCATATTT
TTCAATTCTTCACCTAGCGCCCCCCTTCTTGCCCTTNCCGGCNCCCTGAATCNNANGNCATCTGGTTGCC
ANGAAATTGAAAAGACCCNTCCACCCCNTTGNTTTCCTTCCCCNAANANNCNGGANGAAAATGGATTAAA
ANCCNANAAAAAGGANCCCNGGGNATNAGGGNCCCACCGGTTGCCTAACCNAAACCCAAAANCNTNGGNA
CTTGGGACCGNGANGGNCNCCNNATGGGNNCCCCAAAANGGATTGNCGAAGGGGGGGCCAAAACNGNNCA
GNCCGGNAAAATTTGGNAAACCNAANNCCNNANCCNAAANNGGGGTTTGNAAAAC
